>Addgene plasmid #52642 | Fast-GCaMP-EF16 | depositor partial sequence | sequence record 81918 | T7 to T7 terminator primer
ATGGGTTCTCATCATCATCATCATCATGGTATGGCTAGCATGACTGGTGGACAGCAAATGGGTCGGGATC
TGTACGACGATGACGATAAGGATCTCGCCACCATGGTCGACTCATCACGTCGTAAGTGGAATAAGACAGG
TCACGCAGTCAGAGCTATAGGTCGGCTGAGCTCACTCGAGAACGTCTATATCAAGGCCGACAAGCAGAAG
AACGGCATCAAGGCGAACTTCAAGATCCGCCACAACATCGAGGACGGCGGCGTGCAGCTCGCCTACCACT
ACCAGCAGAACACCCCCATCGGCGACGGCCCCGTGCTGCTGCCCGACAACCACTACCTGAGCGTGCAGTC
CAAACTTTCGAAAGACCCCAACGAGAAGCGCGATCACATGGTCCTGCTGGAGTTCGTGACCGCCGCCGGG
ATCACTCTCGGCATGGACGAGCTGTACAAGGGCGGTACCGGAGGGAGCATGGTGAGCAAGGGCGAGGAGC
TGTTCACCGGGGTGGTGCCCATCCTGGTCGAGCTGGACGGCGACGTAAACGGCCACAAGTTCAGCGTGTC
CGGCGAGGGTGAGGGCGATGCCACCTACGGCAAGCTGACCCTGAAGTTCATCTGCACCACCGGCAAGCTG
CCCGTGCCCTGGCCCACCCTCGTGACCACCCTGACCTACGGCGTGCAGTGCTTCAGCCGCTACCCCGACC
ACATGAAGCAGCACGACTTCTTCAAGTCCGCCATGCCCGAAGGCTACATCCAGGAGCGCACCATCTTCTT
CAAGGACGACGGCAACTACAAGACCCGCGCCGAGGTGAAGTTCGAGGGCGACACCCTGGTGAACCGCATC
GAGCTGAAGGGCATCGACTTCAAGGAGGACGGCAACATCCTGGGGCACAAGCTGGAGTACAACACGCGTG
ACCAACTGACTGAAGAGCAGATCGCAGAATTTAAAGAGGCTTTCTCCCTATTTGACAAGGACGGGGATGG
GACAATAACAACCAAGGAGCTGGGGACGGTGATGCGGTCTCTGGGGCAGAACCCCACAGAAGCAGAGCTG
CAGGACATGATCAATGAAGTAGATGCCGACGGTGACGGCACAATCGACTTCCCTGAGTTCCTGACAATGA
TGGCAAGAAAAATGAAAGACACAGACAGTGAAGAAGAAATTAGAGAAGCGTTCCGTGTGTTTGATAAGGA
TGGCAATGGCTACATCAGTGCAGCAGAGCTTCGCCACGTGATGACAAACCTTGGAGAGAAGTTAACAGAT
GAAGAGGTTGATGAAATGATCAGGGAAGCAAACATCAATGGGAATGGTCAGGTAAACTACGAAGCGTTTG
TACAAATGATGACAGCGAAGTGA
