>Addgene plasmid #52642 | Fast-GCaMP-EF16 | addgene partial sequence | sequence record 83130 | T7term 5'-GCTAGTTATTGCTCAGCGG-3'
TTCCTTTCGGGCTTTGTTAGCAGCCGGATCTCAGTGGTGGTGGTGGTGGTGCTCGAGTGCGGCCGCTCAC
TTCGCTGTCATCATTTGTACAAACGCTTCGTAGTTTACCTGACCATTCCCATTGATGTTTGCTTCCCTGA
TCATTTCATCAACCTCTTCATCTGTTAACTTCTCTCCAAGGTTTGTCATCACGTGGCGAAGCTCTGCTGC
ACTGATGTAGCCATTGCCATCCTTATCAAACACACGGAACGCTTCTCTAATTTCTTCTTCACTGTCTGTG
TCTTTCATTTTTCTTGCCATCATTGTCAGGAACTCAGGGAAGTCGATTGTGCCGTCACCGTCGGCATCTA
CTTCATTGATCATGTCCTGCAGCTCTGCTTCTGTGGGGTTCTGCCCCAGAGACCGCATCACCGTCCCCAG
CTCCTTGGTTGTTATTGTCCCATCCCCGTCCTTGTCAAATAGGGAGAAAGCCTCTTTAAATTCTGCGATC
TGCTCTTCAGTCAGTTGGTCACGCGTGTTGTACTCCAGCTTGTGCCCCAGGATGTTGCCGTCCTCCTTGA
AGTCGATGCCCTTCAGCTCGATGCGGTTCACCAGGGTGTCGCCCTCGAACTTCACCTCGGCGCGGGTCTT
GTAGTTGCCGTCGTCCTTGAAGAAGATGGTGCGCTCCTGGATGTAGCCTTCGGGCATGGCGGACTTGAAG
AAGTCGTGCTGCTTCATGTGGTCGGGGTAGCGGCTGAAGCACTGCACGCCGTAGGTCAGGGTGGTCACGA
GGGTGGGCCAGGGCACGGGCAGCTTGCCGGTGGTGCAGATGAACTTCAGGGTCAGCTTGCCGTAGGTGGC
ATCGCCCTCACCCTCGCCGGACACGCTGAACTTGTGGCCGTTTACGTCGCCGTCCAGCTCGACCAGGATG
GGCACCACCCCGGTGAACAGCTCCTCGCCCTTGCTCACCATGCTCCCTCCGGTACCGCCCTTGTACAGCT
CGTCCATGCCGAGAGTGATCCCGGCGGCGGTCACGA
