[The description below was written by a language model from this plasmid's Addgene catalogue record.]
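Description:
Fast-GCaMP-EF16 is a roughly 6.7 kb plasmid built on the pET28b backbone, carrying a 1,353 bp insert cloned between the XbaI and NotI sites, both of which are retained. The plasmid is selected with kanamycin and is listed as high copy. The insert is placed under a T7 promoter, the arrangement used in pET vectors to drive strong transcription by T7 RNA polymerase in suitable bacterial expression hosts. The catalogue entry lists the vector type as "Mammalian Expression", which does not fit well with a pET28b backbone and a T7 promoter. On the recorded parts, the construct looks like a bacterial protein-production plasmid rather than one that would express in mammalian cells. No feature table is provided, so details such as affinity tags, terminators or the origin of replication cannot be confirmed from the record.

The payload is a variant of the genetically encoded calcium indicator GCaMP3, a synthetic fusion in which a circularly permuted GFP is coupled to calmodulin and a calmodulin-binding peptide so that calcium binding changes fluorescence. This variant carries four substitutions relative to GCaMP3: D431N, D433N, D435N and E442A. The name suggests that these changes target a calmodulin EF-hand calcium-binding site, although the record does not say so explicitly. It belongs to a "Fast GCaMP" series developed to track neuronal activity more closely. The stated purpose is to serve as a fluorescent calcium indicator for monitoring neuronal activity. In this backbone the plasmid is plausibly suited to making recombinant protein for in vitro characterisation, or to serving as a source of the coding sequence for subcloning into neuronal expression vectors.
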