Addgene plasmid #52642: Fast-GCaMP-EF16
Purpose: genetically encodable fluorescent calcium indicator protein to monitor neuronal activity
Depositing lab: Samuel Wang. Depositing organization: Princeton University. Publication: Fast GCaMPs for improved tracking of neuronal activity. Sun XR, Badura A, Pacheco DA, Lynch LA, Schneider ER, Taylor MP, Hogue IB, Enquist LW, Murthy M, Wang SS. Nat Commun. 2013 Jul 17;4:2170. doi: 10.1038/ncomms3170. PubMed 23863808.
Backbone
  Vector backbone: pET28b
  Backbone manufacturer: Millipore
  Backbone size w/o insert (bp): 5369
  Total vector size (bp): 6722
  Modifications to backbone: inserted Fast GCaMP EF16 between NotI and XbaI
  Vector type: Mammalian Expression
Growth in bacteria
  Bacterial resistance: Kanamycin, 50 μg/mL
  Growth temperature: 37°C
  Growth strain: DH5alpha
  Copy number: High Copy
Gene/Insert
  Gene/Insert name: Fast-GCaMP-EF16
  Species: H. sapiens (human), Synthetic
  Insert size (bp): 1353
  Mutation: D431N/D433N/D435N/E442A mutated from GCaMP3
  Promoter: T7
  Cloning method: Restriction Enzyme; 5′ cloning site XbaI (not destroyed); 3′ cloning site NotI (not destroyed)
  Sequencing primers: 5′ 5'-d(TAA TAC GAC TCA CTA TAG GG)-3'; 3′ 5'-d(GCT AGT TAT TGC TCA GCG G)-3'
Resource information
  A portion of this plasmid was derived from a plasmid made by: Millipore (catalog number 69865)
Terms and licenses: Academic/Nonprofit Terms; Industry Terms: Not Available to Industry
How to cite: Fast-GCaMP-EF16 was a gift from Samuel Wang (Addgene plasmid # 52642 ; http://n2t.net/addgene:52642 ; RRID:Addgene_52642)
